Addgene plasmid #54925: mApple-MAPTau-N-10
Purpose: Localization: Microtubules, Excitation: 568, Emission: 592
Depositing lab: Michael Davidson. Depositing organization: Florida State University, Tallahassee.
Backbone
  Vector backbone: mApple-N1
  Backbone size w/o insert (bp): 4750
  Vector type: Mammalian Expression
  Selectable markers: Neomycin (select with G418)
Growth in bacteria
  Bacterial resistance: Kanamycin, 50 μg/mL
  Growth temperature: 37°C
  Growth strain: DH5alpha
  Copy number: High Copy
Gene/Insert
  Gene/Insert name: MAPTau (alt name: NM_016841)
  Species: H. sapiens (human)
  Entrez Gene: MAPT (a.k.a. DDPAC, FTD1, FTDP-17, MAPTL, MSTD, MTBT1, MTBT2, PPND, PPP1R103, TAU, Tau-PHF6, tau-40)
  Promoter: CMV
  Tag / fusion protein: mApple (C terminal on backbone)
  Cloning method: Unknown
  Sequencing primers: 5′ CMV-F; 3′ SV40pA-R
Terms and licenses: Academic/Nonprofit Terms; Industry Terms: Not Available to Industry
Depositor comments: . Excitation = 568; Emission = 592
How to cite: mApple-MAPTau-N-10 was a gift from Michael Davidson (Addgene plasmid # 54925 ; http://n2t.net/addgene:54925 ; RRID:Addgene_54925)
