[The description below was written by a language model from this plasmid's Addgene catalogue record.]
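Description:
mApple-MAPTau-N-10 is a mammalian expression plasmid built on the mApple-N1 backbone (about 4.75 kb without insert), an N1-style fluorescent protein fusion vector in which the gene of interest is placed upstream of the fluorophore. It is a high-copy plasmid propagated in E. coli under kanamycin selection, and it carries a neomycin resistance marker so that transfected mammalian cells can be selected with G418. No feature table accompanies the record, so the origin of replication and the regulatory elements driving the resistance marker are not explicitly listed. The use of an SV40 polyA reverse sequencing primer suggests that an SV40 polyadenylation signal lies downstream of the fusion cassette.

The insert is human MAPT, encoding the microtubule-associated protein tau (the record cites a specific RefSeq transcript as the alternative name). It is expressed from the CMV immediate-early promoter, which gives strong constitutive transcription in most mammalian cell lines. Tau is fused at its C terminus to mApple, a monomeric red-orange fluorescent protein with recorded excitation at 568 nm and emission at 592 nm. The "N-10" in the name probably refers to the N1-type fusion orientation and a 10-residue linker between tau and mApple, though the record does not confirm this, and the cloning method is listed as unknown.

Because tau binds along the microtubule lattice, the fusion protein decorates microtubules. The construct is intended as a localization marker for visualizing the microtubule cytoskeleton by fluorescence microscopy in live or fixed transfected cells, including in combination with spectrally distinct green or far-red probes.
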