>Addgene plasmid #54925 | mApple-MAPTau-N-10 | depositor partial sequence | sequence record 85315 | insert sequence
CGGACTCAGATCTCGAGGCCACCATGGCTGAGCCCCGCCAGGAGTTCGAAGTGATGGAAGATCACGCTGG
GACGTACGGGTTGGGGGACAGGAAAGATCAGGGGGGCTACACCATGCACCAAGACCAAGAGGGTGACACG
GACGCTGGCCTGAAAGCTGAAGAAGCAGGCATTGGAGACACCCCCAGCCTGGAAGACGAAGCTGCTGGTC
ACGTGACCCAAGCTCGCATGGTCAGTAAAAGCAAAGACGGGACTGGAAGCGATGACAAAAAAGCCAAGGG
GGCTGATGGTAAAACGAAGATCGCCACACCGCGGGGAGCAGCCCCTCCAGGCCAGAAGGGCCAGGCCAAC
GCCACCAGGATTCCAGCAAAAACCCCGCCCGCTCCAAAGACACCACCCAGCTCTGGTGAACCTCCAAAAT
CAGGGGATCGCAGCGGCTACAGCAGCCCCGGCTCCCCAGGCACTCCCGGCAGCCGCTCCCGCACCCCGTC
CCTTCCAACCCCACCCACCCGGGAGCCCAAGAAGGTGGCAGTGGTCCGTACTCCACCCAAGTCGCCGTCT
TCCGCCAAGAGCCGCCTGCAGACAGCCCCCGTGCCCATGCCAGACCTGAAGAATGTCAAGTCCAAGATCG
GCTCCACTGAGAACCTGAAGCACCAGCCGGGAGGCGGGAAGGTGCAAATAGTCTACAAACCAGTTGACCT
GAGCAAGGTGACCTCCAAGTGTGGCTCATTAGGCAACATCCATCATAAACCAGGAGGTGGCCAGGTGGAA
GTAAAATCTGAGAAGCTTGACTTCAAGGACAGAGTCCAGTCGAAGATTGGGTCCCTGGACAATATCACCC
ACGTCCCTGGCGGAGGAAATAAAAAGATTGAAACCCACAAGCTGACCTTCCGCGAGAACGCCAAAGCCAA
GACAGACCACGGGGCGGAGATCGTGTACAAGTCGCCAGTGGTGTCTGGGGACACGTCTCCACGGCATCTC
AGCAATGTCTCCTCCACCGGCAGCATCGACATGGTAGACTCGCCCCAGCTCGCCACGCTAGCTGACGAGG
TGTCTGCCTCCCTGGCCAAGCAGGGTTTGAGCTCCGGAGGGGATCCACCGGTCGCCACCATGGTGAGCAA
GGGCGAGGAGAATAACATGGCCATCATCAAGGAGTTCATGCGCTTCAAGGTGCACATGGAGGGCTCCGTG
AACGGCCACGAGTTCGAGATCGAGGGCGAGGGCGAGGGCCGCCCCTACGAGGCCTTTCAGACCGCTAAGC
TGAAGGTGACCAAGGGTGGCCCCCTGCCCTTCGCCTGGGACATCCTGTCCCCTCAGTTCATGTACGGCTC
CAAGGTCTACATTAAGCACCCAGCCGACATCCCCGACTACTTCAAGCTGTCCTTCCCCGAGGGCTTCAGG
TGGGAGCGCGTGATGAACTTCGAGGACGGCGGCATTATTCACGTTAACCAGGACTCCTCCCTGCAGGACG
GCGTGTTCATCTACAAGGTGAAGCTGCGCGGCACCAACTTCCCCTCCGACGGCCCCGTAATGCAGAAGAA
GACCATGGGCTGGGAGGCCTCCGAGGAGCGGATGTACCCCGAGGACGGCGCCCTGAAGAGCGAGATCAAG
AAGAGGCTGAAGCTGAAGGACGGCGGCCACTACGCCGCCGAGGTCAAGACCACCTACAAGGCCAAGAAGC
CCGTGCAGCTGCCCGGCGCCTACATCGTCGACATCAAGTTGGACATCGTGTCCCACAACGAGGACTACAC
CATCGTGGAACAGTACGAACGCGCCGAGGGCCGCCACTCCACCGGCGGCATGGACGAGCTGTACAAGTAA
GCGGCCGCGACTCTAGATCATAATCAGCCATACCACATTT
