>Addgene plasmid #54925 | mApple-MAPTau-N-10 | addgene partial sequence | sequence record 100857 | C-ter-GFP 5'-CTCCTCGCCCTTGCTCAC-3'
AACCCTGCTTGGCCAGGGAGGCAGACACCTCGTCAGCTAGCGTGGCGAGCTGGGGCGAGTCTACCATGTC
GATGCTGCCGGTGGAGGAGACATTGCTGAGATGCCGTGGAGACGTGTCCCCAGACACCACTGGCGACTTG
TACACGATCTCCGCCCCGTGGTCTGTCTTGGCTTTGGCGTTCTCGCGGAAGGTCAGCTTGTGGGTTTCAA
TCTTTTTATTTCCTCCGCCAGGGACGTGGGTGATATTGTCCAGGGACCCAATCTTCGACTGGACTCTGTC
CTTGAAGTCAAGCTTCTCAGATTTTACTTCCACCTGGCCACCTCCTGGTTTATGATGGATGTTGCCTAAT
GAGCCACACTTGGAGGTCACCTTGCTCAGGTCAACTGGTTTGTAGACTATTTGCACCTTCCCGCCTCCCG
GCTGGTGCTTCAGGTTCTCAGTGGAGCCGATCTTGGACTTGACATTCTTCAGGTCTGGCATGGGCACGGG
GGCTGTCTGCAGGCGGCTCTTGGCGGAAGACGGCGACTTGGGTGGAGTACGGACCACTGCCACCTTCTTG
GGCTCCCGGGTGGGTGGGGTTGGAAGGGACGGGGTGCGGGAGCGGCTGCCGGGAGTGCCTGGGGAGCCGG
GGCTGCTGTAGCCGCTGCGATCCCCTGATTTTGGAGGTTCACCAGAGCTGGGTGGTGTCTTTGGAGCGGG
CGGGGTTTTTGCTGGAATCCTGGTGGCGTTGGCCTGGCCCTTCTGGCCTGGAGGGGCTGCTCCCCGCGGT
GTGGCGATCTTCGTT
